>Addgene plasmid #158833 | JGI_018311 | addgene full sequence | sequence record 338526 | Addgene NGS Result
GGCGGTTTGCGTATTGGGCGCTCTTCCGCTTCCTCGCTCACTGACTCGCTGCGCTCGGTCGTTCGGCTGC
GGCGAGCGGTATCAGCTCACTCAAAGGCGGTAATACGGTTATCCACAGAATCAGGGGATAACGCAGGAAA
GAACATGTGAGCAAAAGGCCAGCAAAAGGCCAGGAACCGTAAAAAGGCCGCGTTGCTGGCGTTTTTCCAT
AGGCTCCGCCCCCCTGACGAGCATCACAAAAATCGACGCTCAAGTCAGAGGTGGCGAAACCCGACAGGAC
TATAAAGATACCAGGCGTTTCCCCCTGGAAGCTCCCTCGTGCGCTCTCCTGTTCCGACCCTGCCGCTTAC
CGGATACCTGTCCGCCTTTCTCCCTTCGGGAAGCGTGGCGCTTTCTCATAGCTCACGCTGTAGGTATCTC
AGTTCGGTGTAGGTCGTTCGCTCCAAGCTGGGCTGTGTGCACGAACCCCCCGTTCAGCCCGACCGCTGCG
CCTTATCCGGTAACTATCGTCTTGAGTCCAACCCGGTAAGACACGACTTATCGCCACTGGCAGCAGCCAC
TGGTAACAGGATTAGCAGAGCGAGGTATGTAGGCGGTGCTACAGAGTTCTTGAAGTGGTGGCCTAACTAC
GGCTACACTAGAAGAACAGTATTTGGTATCTGCGCTCTGCTGAAGCCAGTTACCTTCGGAAAAAGAGTTG
GTAGCTCTTGATCCGGCAAACAAACCACCGCTGGTAGCGGTGGTTTTTTTGTTTGCAAGCAGCAGATTAC
GCGCAGAAAAAAAGGATCTCAAGAAGATCCTTTGATCTTTTCTACGGGGTCTGACGCTCAGTGGAACGAA
AACTCACGTTAAGGGATTTTGGTCATGAGATTATCAAAAAGGATCTTCACCTAGATCCTTTTAAATTAAA
AATGAAGTTTTAAATCAATCTAAAGTATATATGAGTAAACTTGGTCTGACAGTTACCAATGCTTAATCAG
TGAGGCACCTATCTCAGCGATCTGTCTATTTCGTTCATCCATAGTTGCCTGACTCCCCGTCGTGTAGATA
ACTACGATACGGGAGGGCTTACCATCTGGCCCCAGTGCTGCAATGATACCGCGAGACCCACGCTCACCGG
CTCCAGATTTATCAGCAATAAACCAGCCAGCCGGAAGGGCCGAGCGCAGAAGTGGTCAGCTTGGCTGCCA
TTTTTGGGGTGAGGCCGTTCGCGGCCGAGGGGCGCAGCCCCTGGGGGGATGGGAGGCCCGCGTTAGCGGG
CCGGGAGGGTTCGAGAAGGGGGGGCACCCCCCTTCGGCGTGCGCGGTCACGCGCACAGGGCGCAGCCCTG
GTTAAAAACAAGGTTTATAAATATTGGTTTAAAAGCAGGTTAAAAGACAGGTTAGCGGTGGCCGAAAAAC
GGGCGGAAACCCTTGCAAATGCTGGATTTTCTGCCTGTGGACAGCCCCTCAAATGTCAATAGGTGCGCCC
CTCATCTGTCAGCACTCTGCCCCTCAAGTGTCAAGGATCGCGCCCCTCATCTGTCAGTAGTCGCGCCCCT
CAAGTGTCAATACCGCAGGGCACTTATCCCCAGGCTTGTCCACATCATCTGTGGGAAACTCGCGTAAAAT
CAGGCGTTTTCGCCGATTTGCGAGGCTGGCCAGCTCCACGTCGCCGGCCGAAATCGAGCCTGCCCCTCAT
CTGTCAACGCCGCGCCGGGTGAGTCGGCCCCTCAAGTGTCAACGTCCGCCCCTCATCTGTCAGTGAGGGC
CAAGTTTTCCGCGAGGTATCCACAACGCCGGCGGCCGCGGTGTCTCGCACACGGCTTCGACGGCGTTTCT
GGCGCGTTTGCAGGGCCATAGACGGCCGCCAGCCCAGCGGCGAGGGCAACCAGCCCGGTGAGCGTCGGAA
AGGGTCGACGGATCTTTTCCGCTGCATAACCCTGCTTCGGGGTCATTATAGCGATTTTTTCGGTATATCC
ATCCTTTTTCGCACGATATACAGGATTTTGCCAAAGGGTTCGTGTAGACTTTCCTTGGTGTATCCAACGG
CGTCAGCCGGGCAGGATAGGTGAAGTAGGCCCACCCGCGAGCGGGTGTTCCTTCTTCACTGTCCCTTATT
CGCACCTGGCGGTGCTCAACGGGAATCCTGCTCTGCGAGGCTGGCCGGCTACCGCCGGCGTAACAGATGA
GGGCAAGCGGATGGCTGATGAAACCAAGCCAACCAGGAAGGGCAGCCCACCTATCAAGGTGTACTGCCTT
CCAGACGAACGAAGAGCGATTGAGGAAAAGGCGGCGGCGGCCGGCATGAGCCTGTAGGCCTACCTGCTGG
CCGTCGGCCAGGGCTACAAAATCACGGGCGTCGTGGACTATGAGCACGTCCGCGAGCTGGCCCGCATCAA
TGGCGACCTGGGCCGCCTGGGCGGCCTGCTGAAACTCTGGCTCACCGACGACCCGCGCACGGCGCGGTTC
GGTGATGCCACGATCCTCGCCCTGCTGGCGAAGATCGAAGAGAAGCAGGACGAGCTTGGCAAGGTCATGA
TGGGCGTGGTCCGCCCGAGGGCAGAGCCATGACTTTTTTAGCCGCTAAAACGGCCGGGGGGTGCGCGTGA
TTGCCAAGCACGTCCCCATGCGCTCCATCAAGAAGAGCGACTTCGCGGAGCTGGTATTCGTGCAGGGCAA
GATTCGGAATACCAAGTACGAGAAGGACGGCCAGACGGTCTACGGGACCGACTTCATTGCCGATAAGGTG
GATTATCTGGACACCAAGGCACCAGGCGGGTCAAATCAGGAATAAGGGCACATTGCCCCGGCGTGAGTCG
GGGCAATCCCGCAAGGAGGGTGAATGAATCGGACGTTTGACCGGAAGGCATACAGGCAAGAACTGATCGA
CGCGGGGTTTTCCGCCGAGGATGCCGAAACCATCGCAAGCCGCACCGTCATGCGTGCGCCCCGCGAAACC
TTCCAGTCCGTCGGCTCGATGGTCCAGCAAGCTACGGCCAAGATCGAGCGCGACAGCGTGCAACTGGCTC
CCCCTGCCCTGCCCGCGCCATCGGCCGCCGTGGAGCGTTCGCGTCGTCTCGAACAGGAGGCGGCAGGTTT
GGCGAAGTCGATGACCATCGACACGCGAGGAACTATGACGACCAAGAAGCGAAAAACCGCCGGCGAGGAC
CTGGCAAAACAGGTCAGCGAGGCCAAGCAGGCCGCGTTGCTGAAACACACGAAGCAGCAGATCAAGGAAA
TGCAGCTTTCCTTGTTCGATATTGCGCCGTGGCCGGACACGATGCGAGCGATGCCAAACGACACGGCCCG
CTCTGCCCTGTTCACCACGCGCAACAAGAAAATCCCGCGCGAGGCGCTGCAAAACAAGGTCATTTTCCAC
GTCAACAAGGACGTGAAGATCACCTACACCGGCGTCGAGCTGCGGGCCGACGATGACGAACTGGTGTGGC
AGCAGGTGTTGGAGTACGCGAAGCGCACCCCTATCGGCGAGCCGATCACCTTCACGTTCTACGAGCTTTG
CCAGGACCTGGGCTGGTCGATCAATGGCCGGTATTACACGAAGGCCGAGGAATGCCTGTCGCGCCTACAG
GCGACGGCGATGGGCTTCACGTCCGACCGCGTTGGGCACCTGGAATCGGTGTCGCTGCTGCACCGCTTCC
GCGTCCTGGACCGTGGCAAGAAAACGTCCCGTTGCCAGGTCCTGATCGACGAGGAAATCGTCGTGCTGTT
TGCTGGCGACCACTACACGAAATTCATATGGGAGAAGTACCGCAAGCTGTCGCCGACGGCCCGACGGATG
TTCGACTATTTCAGCTCGCACCGGGAGCCGTACCCGCTCAAGCTGGAAACCTTCCGCCTCATGTGCGGAT
CGGATTCCACCCGCGTGAAGAAGTGGCGCGAGCAGGTCGGCGAAGCCTGCGAAGAGTTGCGAGGCAGCGG
CCTGGTGGAACACGCCTGGGTCAATGATGACCTGGTGCATTGCAAACGCTAGGGCCTTGTGGGGTCAGTT
CCGGCTGGGGGTTCAGCAGCCAGCGCTTTACTGGCATTTCAGGAACAAGCGGGCACTGCTCGACGCACTT
GCTTCGCTCAGTATCGCTCGGGACGCACGGCGCGCTCTACGAACTGCCGATAAACAGAGGATTAAAATTG
ACAATTCTAGGGCGCGTATAGCTTGCCGGAAGTCGCCTTGACCCGCATGGCATAGGCCTATCGTTTCCAC
GATCAGCGATCGGCTCGTTGCCCTGCGCCGCTCCAAAGCCCGCGACGCAGCGCCGGCAGGCAGAGCAAGT
AGAGGGCAGCGCCTGCAATCCATGCCCACCCGTTCCACGTTGTTATAGAAGCCGCATAGATCGCCGTGAA
GAGGAGGGGTCCGACGATCGAGGTCAGGCTGGTGAGCGCCGCCAGTGAGCCTTGCAGCTGCCCCTGACGT
TCCTCATCCACCTGCCTGGACAACATTGCTTGCAGCGCCGGCATTCCGATGCCACCCGAAGCAAGCAGGA
CCATGATCGGGAACGCCATCCATCCCCGTGTCGCGAAGGCAAGCAGGATGTAGCCTGTGCCGTCGGCAAT
CATTCCGAGCATGAGTGCCCGCCTTTCGCCGAGCCGGGCGGCTACAGGGCCGGTGATCATTGCCTGGGCG
AGTGAATGCAGAATGCCAAATGCGGCAAGCGAAATGCCGATCGTGGTCGCGTCCCAGTGAAAGCGATCCT
CGCCGAAAATGACCCAAAGCGCGGCCGGCACCTGTCCGACAAGTTGCATGATGAAGAAGACCGCCATCAG
GGCGGCGACGACGGTCATGCCCCGGGCCCACCGGAACGAAGCGAGCGGGTTGAGAGCCTCCCGGCGTAAC
GGCCGGCGTTCGCCTTTGTGCGACTCCGGCAAAAGGAAACAGCCCGTCAGGAAATTGAGGCCGTTCAAGG
CTGCCGCGGCGAAGAACGGAGCGTGGGGGGAGAAACCGCCCATCAGCCCACCGAGCACAGGTCCCGCGAC
CATCCCGAACCCGAAACAGGCGCTCATGAAGCCGAAGTGCCGCGCGCGCTCATCGCCATCAGTGATATCG
GCAATATAAGCGCCGGCTACCGCCCCAGTCGCCCCGGTGATGCCGGCCACGATCCGCCCGATATAGAGAA
CCCAAAGGAAAGGCGCTGTCGCCATGATGGCGTAGTCGACAGTGGCGCCGGCCAGCGAGACGAGCAAGAT
TGGCCGCCGCCCGAAACGATCCGACAGCGCGCCCAGCACAGGTGCGCAGGCAAATTGCACCAACGCATAC
AGCGCCAGCAGAATGCCATAGTGGGCGGTGACGTCGTTCGAGTGAACCAGATCGCGCAGGAGGCCCGGCA
GCACCGGCATAATCAGGCCGATGCCGACAGCGTCGAGCGCGACAGTGCTCAGAATTACGATCAGGGGTAT
GTTGGGTTTCACGTCTGGCCTCCGGACCAGCCTCCGCTGGTCCGATTGAACGCGCGGATTCTTTATCACT
GATAAGTTGGTGGACATATTATGTTTATCAGTGATAAAGTGTCAAGCATGACAAAGTTGCAGCCGAATAC
AGTGATCCGTGCCGCCCTGGACCTGTTGAACGAGGTCGGCGTAGACGGTCTGACGACACGCAAACTGGCG
GAACGGTTGGGGGTTCAGCAGCCGGCGCTTTACTGGCACTTCAGGAACAAGCGGGCGCTGCTCGACGCAC
TGGCCGAAGCCATGCTGGCGGAGAATCATACGCATTCGGTGCCGAGAGCCGACGACGACTGGCGCTCATT
TCTGATCGGGAATGCCCGCAGCTTCAGGCAGGCGCTGCTCGCCTACCGCGATGGCGCGCGCATCCATGCC
GGCACGCGACCGGGCGCACCGCAGATGGAAACGGCCGACGCGCAGCTTCGCTTCCTCTGCGAGGCGGGTT
TTTCGGCCGGGGACGCCGTCAATGCGCTGATGACAATCAGCTACTTCACTGTTGGGGCCGTGCTTGAGGA
GCAGGCCGGCGACAGCGATGCCGGCGAGCGCGGCGGCACCGTTGAACAGGCTCCGCTCTCGCCGCTGTTG
CGGGCCGCGATAGACGCCTTCGACGAAGCCGGTCCGGACGCAGCGTTCGAGCAGGGACTCGCGGTGATTG
TCGATGGATTGGCGAAAAGGAGGCTCGTTGTCAGGAACGTTGAAGGACCGAGAAAGGGTGCTAAGAAACC
ATTATTATCATGACATTAACCTATAAAAATAGGCGTATCACGAGGCCCTTTCGTCTCGCGCGTTTCGGTG
ATGACGGTGAAAACCTCTGACACATGCAGCTCCCGGAGACGGTCACAGCTTGTCTGTAAGCGGATGCCGG
GAGCATACAAGCCCGTCAGGGCGCGTCAGCGGGTGTTGGCGGGTGTCGGGGCTGGCTTAACTATGCGGCA
TCAGAGCAGATTGTACTGAGAGTGCACCATATGCGGTGTGAAATACCGCACAGATGCGTAAGGAGAAAAT
ACCGCATCAGGCGCCATTCGCCATTCAGGCTGCGCAACTGTTGGGAAGGGCGATCGGTGCGGGCCTCTTC
GCTATTACGCCAGCTGGCGAAAGGGGGATGTGCTGCAAGGCGATTAAGTTGGGTAACGCCAGGGTTTTCC
CAGTCACGACGTTGTAAAACGACGGCCAGTGAATTCGAGCTCGGTACCCGGGGATCCTCTAGAGTCGACC
TGCAGGCATGCAAGCTTGGCGTAATCATGGTCATAGCTGTCAGTGGTGATGGTGATGGTGATGATGTCCC
TGAAAATAGAGGTTTTCGGCGGGCAGAGCGAAGACGGTCATCACCCCGCCCAGCTCGGTGTACTGTGCCA
GCTCGGCGTAGCCGCCCACGGCGCCCAACCCGTCGGTCGACTTCTCGAGGCCGGCAGCCAGGCCGATCCC
CGCCCAGCCGCCGATACCCGACAGGATGCCGATGAACTGCTTTCCCTTGAACTCCCAGGTTGTCACATTG
CCGATGATGCCGGACGGGGTCTTGAACTTGTAGAGCTCCTTGGTGATATCGTCGGCATCCACACACTTGA
GGTAGCCCTCGAGGGTGCCGTAGCACGCGATGCCGCCGGCGGTGACCAGGGTGCCCGACCAGACGCTGAA
TTTTTCGGGCTTCGACTGGACGATCTTGCCCTTCCCGGCGTCCCAGGTGATGAAGTTCCCCATGCCGCCA
TGCGACCCCGGCGCCGGGTACATCGAAAGCGTCGCGCCGACGTACGGTTGCCCGGCCGTGTATTCGACGC
GGAACGGCTCATAATCCATGCACACGTGGTTGGTCGGCACGTAGAACAGGCCATTCTTGGGGTTGAACGA
GGCCGGCTGCTGGTCCTTGGTGCCGAGGGCGGCCGGGCAGATGCCCTTGCTGTTCACGTCCTCGCCGTTC
AGCCGGGTCGAGTACTTCGCGACCACCTGTGGGCGGCCGGTGACCATGTCCACGTGCGTGGCCCAGTTGA
CCTTCGGGTCGAACTTCTCGGCGACCAGCAGCTCGCCGGTAACGCGGTCGAGGGTGTAGGCGAAGCCGTT
ACGGTCGAAATGGACGGCGACCTTCCGGCGCTTGCCCTTGACGTCGATGTCGGCAAGGATGACCTCATTC
ACACCGTCGAAATCCCATTCGTCGTGGGGGGTCATCTGGTACACCCACCGTACCTTGCCCGTATCCACGT
CGCGGGCCCACAGCGTCATGGACCACTTGTTATCACCCGGGCGCTGGCTCGGGTTCCACGTCGACGGGTT
GCCAGTCCCGTAGTACATCAGGTTCTCCTGCGGATCGTAAGAGTACCAGCCCCAAGTGCTACCGCCGCCA
ATCTTCCACTGGTCCCCCTGCCAGGTTTTGAGCGACGAGTCCTTGCCGACCGGGGCCATCTTGCCGTTCG
TCCAGGTCATCGACTTCTCCGGGTCCATGAGCATCTCCGCGTCAGGCCCGGTCGAGTAGCCTTTCCAGAC
CATCTTGCCAGTGTTAAGGTCGTACGCGGTGACCCGCCCGCGCACGCCGAACTCGCCGCCCGAGATGCCG
GTGATCACCTTGTCCTTGAACACATGCGGGGCCTGGGTATTCGTCTCGCCGATTTTGGGGTCGCCGTTCT
TGACGTCCCAGAGCTTCTTGCCGGTCTTGGCGTCCAGGGCCACGAGGACGGTGTCGGCCTGTTGGAGCAG
GATCTTGCCCTCGGCGTAAGCGAGCCCGCGGTTCACGGTGTCGCAGCACATGACTGGGATAACCGACGGG
TCCTGCTTGGGCTCGTACTTCCAGACGATCTTCTGGGTCTCGAGGTCGATGGCGAACACTTTGTTCGGGA
ACGGGCTGTGGACGAAGAGCATGCCGCCGATCACCAGCGGGCCCCCCTCGTGGCCCCGGAGGACCCCCGT
GCTGAAGGTCCAGGCCACCTTCAGGTCCTTCACGTTTTTCTTGTTGATCTGGTTAAGGGTCGAGTACCGC
TGGTTTTCGAAGTTGCCCGCCTGCATGGCCCAGTTCTTAGGATCCTTGATTAGCTTGGCCAGATCCGCGT
TGGCCATAGCGGCGCCGGGGACTGCCAGCGCGGCGAGCCAGAGGGGCAGCTGCTTCATCTTGACCGACAT
GGTATATCTCCTTCTTAAAGTTAAACAAAATTATTTCTAGAGGATTCCTCCGACAAGTCTTATCCGCCGC
TGGATAGCAGCCCGCTACCCACCGTTGATTGACCTGCTGTTTGCGACAGGGATGATATTCGCTCCGGCAG
CTCGCGCCTGCCGCACAGAAATTAGGATTATTCCATAGTTCCCGGCGACTTACCCGGCTGGGTCCGCATC
CCTTAGCGGCTCCCCGAAACCGAAGCTTGAACGAACTCTAAGAAAATTTCGGGCGCCGTCAACTCGCTTT
CGCGCGTCGAATGTCGCACTCACAGGGCCCTTTATCAGGAAACTTGCCTGCTAAATTCAGCATTTTGCGT
TGCGAAATTTCCTGTGTGAGATCCGCGGTATCTCTCAGACGTTTTTCTGAGGTTCCAGGCTCGCTCGGAA
GTCATCCGAAGTGCCGCATCGTGAATCTAAGGATATTTTTAGATTTGCGCGGTCTTATGAAAGACTTATT
AGCGTCCCTTCGCCTATATTTTCTAGGCTTTGATTGGACGCGATGTCTTTAGCTGGTCGGACATTTCTTA
TCAGGACGATAAGGCAATTCTAAAAGTGCCAAGGCGTAGTGTCGCAACGTATTGGCATCGTCTTGACCGG
GGCCGGGACCCATCGCACCGTTGTCGTCAACGGGCCCTCGCGAAGCGGCCCGACCAAGCGGGAAGCTAGC
TTGGCGTAATCATGGTCATAGCTGTTTCCTGTGTGAAATTGTTATCCGCTCACAATTCCACACAACATAC
GAGCCGGAAGCATAAAGTGTAAAGCCTGGGGTGCCTAATGAGTGAGCTAACTCACATTAATTGCGTTGCG
CTCACTGCCCGCTTTCCAGTCGGGAAACCTGTCGTGCCAGCTGCATTAATGAATCGGCCAACGCGCGGGG
AGA
Features (pLannotate 1.2.2; 21 found; start..end, strand, type, name):
    204..792     -  rep_origin     ori: high-copy-number ColE1/pMB1/pBR322/pUC origin of replication
    964..1177    -  CDS            bla(M) (fragment): β-lactamase lacking the signal sequence; bla(M); allows cytosolic expression of β-lactamase
   1255..1886    -  rep_origin     oriV: incP origin of replication
   2039..2148    +  oriT           oriT: incP origin of transfer
   2181..2552    +  CDS            traJ: oriT-recognizing protein; traJ
   2590..2694    +  CDS            traI (fragment): TRAI6_ECOLX - Experimental evidence at protein level: Swiss-Prot protein existence level 1. The initiation process of transfer DNA synthesis requires the interaction of at least three plasmid-specific components (TraH, I, and J) at the transfer origin resulting in the assembly of a specialised nucleoprotein complex - the relaxosome. Site- and strand-specific cleavage at the transfer origin is dependent on TraI and TraJ. From Escherichia coli.
   2824..3972    +  CDS            trfA: trans-acting replication protein that binds to and activates oriV
   3992..4144    +  CDS            tetR (fragment): TETR1_ECOLX - Experimental evidence at protein level: Swiss-Prot protein existence level 1. TetR is the repressor of the tetracycline resistance element; its N-terminal region forms a helix-turn-helix structure and binds DNA. Binding of tetracycline to TetR reduces the repressor affinity for the tetracycline resistance gene (tetA) promoter operator sites. From Escherichia coli.
   4203..5402    -  CDS            TcR: tetracycline efflux protein; tetA; confers resistance to tetracycline
   5508..6150    +  CDS            TetR (fragment): tetracycline resistance regulatory protein; tetR
   6215..6250    +  CDS            rop (fragment): Rop protein, which maintains plasmids at low copy number; rop
   6352..6451    +  misc_feature   bom (fragment): basis of mobility region from pBR322
   6457..6614    -  CDS            lacZα (fragment): LacZα fragment of β-galactosidase; lacZ fragment
   6611..6667    +  misc_feature   MCS: pUC18/19 multiple cloning site
   6694..6713    -  CDS            7xHis (fragment): 6xHis affinity tag
   6744..8477    -  CDS            DHM1_METME: Experimental evidence at protein level: Swiss-Prot protein existence level 1. Catalyzes the oxidation of primary alcohols including methanol. From Methylophilus methylotrophus (Bacterium W3A1).
   8547..8569    -  RBS            RBS: efficient ribosome binding site from bacteriophage T7 gene 10 (Olins and Rangwala, 1989)
   9279..9295    -  protein_bind   lac operator: The lac repressor binds to the lac operator to inhibit transcription in E. coli. This inhibition can be relieved by adding lactose or isopropyl-β-D-thiogalactopyranoside (IPTG). lac repressor encoded by lacI
   9303..9333    -  promoter       lac promoter: promoter for the E. coli lac operon
   9348..9369    -  protein_bind   CAP binding site: CAP binding activates transcription in the presence of cAMP. E. coli catabolite activator protein
   9382..21      -  CDS            lacI (fragment) (across the origin): lac repressor; lacI; The lac repressor binds to the lac operator to inhibit transcription in E. coli. This inhibition can be relieved by adding lactose or isopropyl-β-D-thiogalactopyranoside (IPTG).
