[The description below was written by a language model from this plasmid's Addgene catalogue record and pLannotate feature annotations shown in this document.]
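Description:
JGI_018311 is a 9.5 kb broad-host-range expression plasmid built on the pCM80_PxoxF backbone and carrying a synthetic gene designated FAM1_3631, inserted by Gibson assembly. It belongs to a set of constructs made to study rare earth element-dependent alcohol dehydrogenases. The backbone combines a ColE1/pMB1-type origin for propagation in E. coli with the IncP replication system, consisting of oriV and the trfA gene whose product activates it, which allows maintenance in a wide range of Gram-negative bacteria. An IncP oriT with traJ (plus a traI fragment) makes the plasmid mobilisable by conjugation when transfer functions are supplied in trans. Selection is by tetracycline, through the tetA efflux gene and its associated tetR regulator sequences. The record lists the plasmid as low copy. Only remnants of bla, rop, bom, lacI and lacZα are annotated, and these appear to be leftovers from earlier vector construction.

The payload is an open reading frame of roughly 1.7 kb whose annotation matches the methanol dehydrogenase large subunit of Methylophilus methylotrophus, consistent with a PQQ-type alcohol dehydrogenase homologue. It is preceded by a T7 gene 10 ribosome binding site and followed by a C-terminal polyhistidine tag suitable for affinity purification. A lac promoter with its operator and CAP site lies further upstream in the same orientation. About 700 bp between it and the RBS is unannotated, and the backbone name suggests this region holds an xoxF promoter, though the feature table does not confirm it. The record does not state the natural source organism of the insert or the intended expression host. The design fits conjugative transfer into a non-E. coli host for expression and purification of the candidate enzyme.
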