Addgene plasmid #158833: JGI_018311
Purpose: Rare earth element alcohol dehydrogenases
Depositing lab: Joint Genome Institute. Publication: Rare earth element alcohol dehydrogenases widely occur among globally distributed, numerically abundant and environmentally important microbes. Huang J, Yu Z, Groom J, Cheng JF, Tarver A, Yoshikuni Y, Chistoserdova L. ISME J. 2019 Aug;13(8):2005-2017. doi: 10.1038/s41396-019-0414-z. Epub 2019 Apr 5. PubMed 30952993.
Backbone
  Vector backbone: pCM80_PxoxF
  Vector type: Synthetic Biology
Growth in bacteria
  Bacterial resistance: Tetracycline, 10 μg/mL
  Growth temperature: 37°C
  Growth strain: Top10
  Copy number: Low Copy
Gene/Insert
  Gene/Insert name: FAM1_3631 (alt name: Batch190_p040)
  Species: Synthetic
  Cloning method: Gibson Cloning
Terms and licenses: Academic/Nonprofit Terms; Industry Terms: Not Available to Industry
Depositor comments: pCM80_PxoxF vector with FAM1_3631 insert, JGI ICE Registry: https://registry.jgi.doe.gov/entry/18311
How to cite: JGI_018311 was a gift from Joint Genome Institute (Addgene plasmid # 158833 ; http://n2t.net/addgene:158833 ; RRID:Addgene_158833)
