>Addgene plasmid #158833 | JGI_018311 | depositor partial sequence | sequence record 306543 | gene insert with vector overlaps
GACTTGTCGGAGGAATCCTCTAGAAATAATTTTGTTTAACTTTAAGAAGGAGATATACCATGTCGGTCAA
GATGAAGCAGCTGCCCCTCTGGCTCGCCGCGCTGGCAGTCCCCGGCGCCGCTATGGCCAACGCGGATCTG
GCCAAGCTAATCAAGGATCCTAAGAACTGGGCCATGCAGGCGGGCAACTTCGAAAACCAGCGGTACTCGA
CCCTTAACCAGATCAACAAGAAAAACGTGAAGGACCTGAAGGTGGCCTGGACCTTCAGCACGGGGGTCCT
CCGGGGCCACGAGGGGGGCCCGCTGGTGATCGGCGGCATGCTCTTCGTCCACAGCCCGTTCCCGAACAAA
GTGTTCGCCATCGACCTCGAGACCCAGAAGATCGTCTGGAAGTACGAGCCCAAGCAGGACCCGTCGGTTA
TCCCAGTCATGTGCTGCGACACCGTGAACCGCGGGCTCGCTTACGCCGAGGGCAAGATCCTGCTCCAACA
GGCCGACACCGTCCTCGTGGCCCTGGACGCCAAGACCGGCAAGAAGCTCTGGGACGTCAAGAACGGCGAC
CCCAAAATCGGCGAGACGAATACCCAGGCCCCGCATGTGTTCAAGGACAAGGTGATCACCGGCATCTCGG
GCGGCGAGTTCGGCGTGCGCGGGCGGGTCACCGCGTACGACCTTAACACTGGCAAGATGGTCTGGAAAGG
CTACTCGACCGGGCCTGACGCGGAGATGCTCATGGACCCGGAGAAGTCGATGACCTGGACGAACGGCAAG
ATGGCCCCGGTCGGCAAGGACTCGTCGCTCAAAACCTGGCAGGGGGACCAGTGGAAGATTGGCGGCGGTA
GCACTTGGGGCTGGTACTCTTACGATCCGCAGGAGAACCTGATGTACTACGGGACTGGCAACCCGTCGAC
GTGGAACCCGAGCCAGCGCCCGGGTGATAACAAGTGGTCCATGACGCTGTGGGCCCGCGACGTGGATACG
GGCAAGGTACGGTGGGTGTACCAGATGACCCCCCACGACGAATGGGATTTCGACGGTGTGAATGAGGTCA
TCCTTGCCGACATCGACGTCAAGGGCAAGCGCCGGAAGGTCGCCGTCCATTTCGACCGTAACGGCTTCGC
CTACACCCTCGACCGCGTTACCGGCGAGCTGCTGGTCGCCGAGAAGTTCGACCCGAAGGTCAACTGGGCC
ACGCACGTGGACATGGTCACCGGCCGCCCACAGGTGGTCGCGAAGTACTCGACCCGGCTGAACGGCGAGG
ACGTGAACAGCAAGGGCATCTGCCCGGCCGCCCTCGGCACCAAGGACCAGCAGCCGGCCTCGTTCAACCC
CAAGAATGGCCTGTTCTACGTGCCGACCAACCACGTGTGCATGGATTATGAGCCGTTCCGCGTCGAATAC
ACGGCCGGGCAACCGTACGTCGGCGCGACGCTTTCGATGTACCCGGCGCCGGGGTCGCATGGCGGCATGG
GGAACTTCATCACCTGGGACGCCGGGAAGGGCAAGATCGTCCAGTCGAAGCCCGAAAAATTCAGCGTCTG
GTCGGGCACCCTGGTCACCGCCGGCGGCATCGCGTGCTACGGCACCCTCGAGGGCTACCTCAAGTGTGTG
GATGCCGACGATATCACCAAGGAGCTCTACAAGTTCAAGACCCCGTCCGGCATCATCGGCAATGTGACAA
CCTGGGAGTTCAAGGGAAAGCAGTTCATCGGCATCCTGTCGGGTATCGGCGGCTGGGCGGGGATCGGCCT
GGCTGCCGGCCTCGAGAAGTCGACCGACGGGTTGGGCGCCGTGGGCGGCTACGCCGAGCTGGCACAGTAC
ACCGAGCTGGGCGGGGTGATGACCGTCTTCGCTCTGCCCGCCGAAAACCTCTATTTTCAGGGACATCATC
ACCATCACCATCACCACTGACAGCT
